Addgene plasmid #23908: pDONR223-TYK2
Depositing lab: William Hahn & David Root. Depositing organization: Dana-Farber Cancer Institute. Publication: COT drives resistance to RAF inhibition through MAP kinase pathway reactivation. Johannessen CM, Boehm JS, Kim SY, Thomas SR, Wardwell L, Johnson LA, Emery CM, Stransky N, Cogdill AP, Barretina J, Caponigro G, Hieronymus H, Murray RR, Salehi-Ashtiani K, Hill DE, Vidal M, Zhao JJ, Yang X, Alkan O, Kim S, Harris JL, Wilson CJ, Myer VE, Finan PM, Root DE, Roberts TM, Golub T, Flaherty KT, Dummer R, Weber BL, Sellers WR, Schlegel R, Wargo JA, Hahn WC, Garraway LA. Nature. 2010 Dec 16;468(7326):968-72. doi: 10.1038/nature09627 PubMed 21107320.
Backbone
  Vector backbone: pDONR223
  Backbone manufacturer: Invitrogen
  Backbone size w/o insert (bp): 5005
  Vector type: Gateway Donor vector
Growth in bacteria
  Bacterial resistance: Spectinomycin, 50 μg/mL
  Growth temperature: 37°C
  Growth strain: DH5alpha
  Copy number: High Copy
Gene/Insert
  Gene/Insert name: TYK2 (alt name: tyrosine kinase 2)
  Species: H. sapiens (human)
  Insert size (bp): 3564
  Entrez Gene: TYK2 (a.k.a. IMD35, JTK1)
  Cloning method: Gateway Cloning
  Sequencing primers: 5′ M13pUC-fwd; 3′ M13rev
Terms and licenses: Academic/Nonprofit Terms; Industry Terms: Not Available to Industry
Depositor comments: The ORF has no Stop codon. This design enables easy recombination into a destination vector to add an epitope tag of choice and Stop codon to the ORF. Do NOT use this plasmid directly for transfections. A set of 4 custom lentiviral vectors is available ( pLX301 (http://www.addgene.org/25895/) , pLX302 (http://www.addgene.org/25896/) , pLX303 (http://www.addgene.org/25897/) , pLX304 (http://www.addgene.org/25890/) ) to be used to express these ORFs in mammalian cells. These plasmids are not included in the kit and must be ordered separately.
How to cite: pDONR223-TYK2 was a gift from William Hahn & David Root (Addgene plasmid # 23908 ; http://n2t.net/addgene:23908 ; RRID:Addgene_23908)
