[The description below was written by a language model from this plasmid's Addgene catalogue record and pLannotate feature annotations shown in this document.]
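Description:
pDONR223-TYK2 is a Gateway entry clone built in the Invitrogen pDONR223 donor backbone, carrying the human TYK2 (tyrosine kinase 2) open reading frame. TYK2 is annotated as a kinase involved in initiating type I interferon signalling. The plasmid is maintained in E. coli at high copy number from a ColE1/pUC-type origin and is selected with spectinomycin through the aadA (SmR) aminoglycoside adenylyltransferase gene. A fragment of a class 1 integron Pc promoter and a remnant of a gentamicin resistance gene lie upstream of this marker. Other annotated backbone elements are the rrnB T1 and T2 transcription terminators upstream of the cloning region, small lacI and lacZα fragments, and a T7 promoter downstream of the insert pointing back toward it.

The roughly 3.56 kb TYK2 coding sequence sits between two attL recombination sites, which automated annotation labels attL3 and attL2. These sites allow the ORF to be moved by an LR Clonase reaction into any compatible destination vector. The ORF was deliberately cloned without a stop codon, so that transfer into a destination vector can add a C-terminal epitope tag of choice along with a stop codon. The feature table shows no mammalian promoter, and the depositor notes that the plasmid should not be transfected directly. It instead serves as a shuttle source of the ORF, and the depositors mention a separate set of pLX lentiviral destination vectors for expressing these ORFs in mammalian cells. The associated publication concerns resistance to RAF inhibition through MAP kinase pathway reactivation. The sequenced record of 6,351 nt is consistent with the donor cassette having been replaced by the insert.
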