Features (pLannotate 1.2.2; 12 found; start..end, strand, type, name):
      2..94      +  CDS            lacI (fragment): lac repressor; lacI; The lac repressor binds to the lac operator to inhibit transcription in E. coli. This inhibition can be relieved by adding lactose or isopropyl-β-D-thiogalactopyranoside (IPTG).
    149..176     -  terminator     rrnB T2 terminator: transcription terminator T2 from the E. coli rrnB gene
    308..351     +  terminator     rrnB T1 terminator: Escherichia coli rrnB; transcription terminator T1 from the E. coli rrnB gene
    398..434     -  CDS            lacZα (fragment): LacZα fragment of β-galactosidase; lacZ fragment
    451..546     +  protein_bind   attL3: mutant version of attL; recombination site for the Gateway® LR reaction LR Clonase™
    552..4112    +  CDS            TYK2: TYK2_HUMAN - Experimental evidence at protein level: Swiss-Prot protein existence level 1. Probably involved in intracellular signal transduction by being involved in the initiation of type I IFN signaling. Phosphorylates the interferon-alpha/beta receptor alpha chain. From Homo sapiens (Human).
   4112..4210    -  protein_bind   attL2: mutant version of attL; recombination site for the Gateway® LR reaction LR Clonase™
   4228..4246    -  promoter       T7 promoter: promoter for bacteriophage T7 RNA polymerase
   4436..4459    +  promoter       Pc promoter (fragment): intI1 (promoter lies within the coding sequence); class 1 integron promoter
   4635..4691    +  CDS            GmR (fragment): gentamycin acetyltransferase; aacC1; confers resistance to gentamycin
   4698..5489    +  CDS            SmR: aminoglycoside adenylyltransferase (Murphy, 1985); aadA; confers resistance to spectinomycin and streptomycin
   5582..6170    +  rep_origin     ori: high-copy-number ColE1/pMB1/pBR322/pUC origin of replication
>Addgene plasmid #23908 | pDONR223-TYK2 | addgene full sequence | sequence record 142383 | Addgene NGS results
AGCGCCCAATACGCAAACCGCCTCTCCCCGCGCGTTGGCCGATTCATTAATGCAGCTGGCACGACAGGTT
TCCCGACTGGAAAGCGGGCAGTGAGCGCAACGCAATTAATACGCGTACCGCTAGCCAGGAAGAGTTTGTA
GAAACGCAAAAAGGCCATCCGTCAGGATGGCCTTCTGCTTAGTTTGATGCCTGGCAGTTTATGGCGGGCG
TCCTGCCCGCCACCCTCCGGGCCGTTGCTTCACAACGTTCAAATCCGCTCCCGGCGGATTTGTCCTACTC
AGGAGAGCGTTCACCGACAAACAACAGATAAAACGAAAGGCCCAGTCTTCCGACTGAGCCTTTCGTTTTA
TTTGATGCCTGGCAGTTCCCTACTCTCGCGTTAACGCTAGCATGGATGTTTTCCCAGTCACGACGTTGTA
AAACGACGGCCAGTCTTAAGCTCGGGCCCCAAATAATGATTTTATTTTGACTGATAGTGACCTGTTCGTT
GCAACAAATTGATGAGCAATGCTTTTTTATAATGCCAACTTTGTACAAAAAAGTTGGCACCATGCCTCTG
CGCCACTGGGGGATGGCCAGGGGCAGTAAGCCCGTTGGGGATGGAGCCCAGCCCATGGCTGCCATGGGAG
GCCTGAAGGTGCTTCTGCACTGGGCTGGTCCAGGCGGCGGGGAGCCCTGGGTCACTTTCAGTGAGTCATC
GCTGACAGCTGAGGAAGTCTGCATCCACATTGCACATAAAGTTGGTATCACTCCTCCTTGCTTCAATCTC
TTTGCCCTCTTCGATGCTCAGGCCCAAGTCTGGTTGCCCCCAAACCACATCCTAGAGATCCCCAGAGATG
CAAGCCTGATGCTATATTTCCGCATAAGGTTTTATTTCCGGAACTGGCATGGCATGAATCCTCGGGAACC
GGCTGTGTACCGTTGTGGGCCCCCAGGAACCGAGGCATCCTCAGATCAGACAGCACAGGGGATGCAACTC
CTGGACCCAGCCTCATTTGAGTACCTCTTTGAGCAGGGCAAGCATGAGTTTGTGAATGACGTGGCATCAC
TGTGGGAGCTGTCGACCGAGGAGGAGATCCACCACTTTAAGAATGAGAGCCTGGGCATGGCCTTTCTGCA
CCTCTGTCACCTCGCTCTCCGCCATGGCATCCCCCTGGAGGAGGTGGCCAAGAAGACCAGCTTCAAGGAC
TGCATCCCGCGCTCCTTCCGCCGGCATATCCGGCAGCACAGCGCCCTGACCCGGCTGCGCCTTCGGAACG
TCTTCCGCAGGTTCCTGCGGGACTTCCAGCCGGGCCGACTCTCCCAGCAGATGGTCATGGTCAAATACCT
AGCCACACTCGAGCGGCTGGCACCCCGCTTCGGCACAGAGCGTGTGCCCGTGTGCCACCTGAGGCTGCTG
GCCCAGGCCGAGGGGGAGCCCTGCTACATCCGGGACAGTGGGGTGGCCCCTACAGACCCTGGCCCTGAGT
CTGCTGCTGGGCCCCCAACCCACGAGGTGCTGGTGACAGGCACTGGTGGCATCCAGTGGTGGCCAGTAGA
GGAGGAGGTGAACAAGGAGGAGGGTTCTAGTGGCAGCAGTGGCAGGAACCCCCAAGCCAGCCTGTTTGGG
AAGAAGGCCAAGGCTCACAAGGCAGTCGGCCAGCCGGCAGACAGGCCGCGGGAGCCACTGTGGGCCTACT
TCTGTGACTTCCGGGACATCACCCACGTGGTGCTGAAAGAGCACTGTGTCAGCATCCACCGGCAGGACAA
CAAGTGCCTGGAGCTGAGCTTGCCTTCCCGGGCTGCGGCGCTGTCCTTCGTGTCGCTGGTGGACGGCTAT
TTCCGCCTGACGGCCGACTCCAGCCACTACCTGTGCCACGAGGTGGCTCCCCCACGGCTGGTGATGAGCA
TCCGGGATGGGATCCACGGACCCCTGCTGGAGCCATTTGTGCAGGCCAAGCTGCGGCCCGAGGACGGCCT
GTACCTCATTCACTGGAGCACCAGCCACCCCTACCGCCTGATCCTCACAGTGGCCCAGCGTAGCCAGGCA
CCAGACGGCATGCAGAGCTTGCGGCTCCGAAAGTTCCCCATTGAGCAGCAGGACGGGGCCTTCGTGCTGG
AGGGCTGGGGCCGGTCCTTCCCCAGCGTTCGGGAACTTGGGGCTGCCTTGCAGGGCTGCTTGCTGAGGGC
CGGGGATGACTGCTTCTCTCTGCGTCGCTGTTGCCTGCCCCAACCAGGAGAAACCTCCAATCTCATCATC
ATGCGGGGGGCTCGGGCCAGCCCCAGGACACTCAACCTCAGCCAGCTCAGCTTCCACCGGGTTGACCAGA
AGGAGATCACCCAGCTGTCCCACTTGGGCCAGGGCACAAGGACCAACGTGTATGAGGGCCGCCTGCGAGT
GGAGGGCAGCGGGGACCCTGAGGAGGGCAAGATGGATGACGAGGACCCCCTCGTGCCTGGCAGGGACCGT
GGGCAGGAGCTACGAGTGGTGCTCAAAGTGCTGGACCCTAGTCACCATGACATCGCCCTGGCCTTCTACG
AGACAGCCAGCCTCATGAGCCAGGTCTCCCACACGCACCTGGCCTTCGTGCATGGCGTCTGTGTGCGCGG
CCCTGAAAATATCATGGTGACAGAGTACGTGGAGCACGGACCCCTGGATGTGTGGCTGCGGAGGGAGCGG
GGCCATGTGCCCATGGCTTGGAAGATGGTGGTGGCCCAGCAGCTGGCCAGCGCCCTCAGCTACCTGGAGA
ACAAGAACCTGGTTCATGGTAATGTGTGTGGCCGGAACATCCTGCTGGCCCGGCTGGGGTTGGCAGAGGG
CACCAGCCCCTTCATCAAGCTGAGTGATCCTGGCGTGGGCCTGGGCGCCCTCTCCAGGGAGGAGCGGGTG
GAGAGGATCCCCTGGCTGGCCCCCGAATGCCTACCAGGTGGGGCCAACAGCCTAAGCACCGCCATGGACA
AGTGGGGGTTTGGCGCCACCCTCCTGGAGATCTGCTTTGACGGAGAGGCCCCTCTGCAGAGCCGCAGTCC
CTCCGAGAAGGAGCATTTCTACCAGAGGCAGCACCGGCTGCCCGAGCCCTCCTGCCCACAGCTGGCCACA
CTCACCAGCCAGTGTCTGACCTATGAGCCAACCCAGAGGCCATCATTCCGCACCATCCTGCGTGACCTCA
CCCGGCTGCAGCCCCACAATCTTGCTGACGTCTTGACTGTGAACCCGGACTCACCGGCGTCGGACCCTAC
GGTTTTCCACAAGCGCTATTTGAAAAAGATCCGAGATCTGGGCGAGGGTCACTTCGGCAAGGTCAGCTTG
TACTGCTACGATCCGACCAACGACGGCACTGGCGAGATGGTGGCGGTGAAAGCCCTCAAGGCAGACTGCG
GCCCCCAGCACCGCTCGGGCTGGAAGCAGGAGATTGACATTCTGCGCACGCTCTACCACGAGCACATCAT
CAAGTACAAGGGCTGCTGCGAGGACCAAGGCGAGAAGTCGCTGCAGCTGGTCATGGAGTACGTGCCCCTG
GGCAGCCTCCGAGACTACCTGCCCCGGCACAGCATCGGGCTGGCCCAGCTGCTGCTCTTCGCCCAGCAGA
TCTGCGAGGGCATGGCCTATCTGCACTCGCAGCACTACATCCACCGAGACCTAGCCGCGCGCAACGTGCT
GCTGGACAACGACAGGCTGGTCAAGATCGGGGACTTTGGCCTAGCCAAGGCCGTGCCCGAAGGCCACGAG
TACTACCGCGTGCGCGAGGATGGGGACAGCCCCGTGTTCTGGTATGCCCCAGAGTGCCTGAAGGAGTATA
AGTTCTACTATGCGTCAGATGTCTGGTCCTTCGGGGTGACCCTGTATGAGCTGCTGACGCACTGTGACTC
CAGCCAGAGCCCCCCCACGAAATTCCTTGAGCTCATAGGCATTGCTCAGGGTCAGATGACAGTTCTGAGA
CTCACTGAGTTGCTGGAACGAGGGGAGAGGCTGCCACGGCCCGACAAATGTCCCTGTGAGGTCTATCATC
TCATGAAGAACTGCTGGGAGACAGAGGCGTCCTTTCGCCCAACCTTCGAGAACCTCATACCCATTCTGAA
GACAGTCCATGAGAAGTACCAAGGCCAGGCCCCTTCAGTGTTCAGCGTGTGCCCAACTTTCTTGTACAAA
GTTGGCATTATAAGAAAGCATTGCTTATCAATTTGTTGCAACGAACAGGTCACTATCAGTCAAAATAAAA
TCATTATTTGCCATCCAGCTGATATCCCCTATAGTGAGTCGTATTACATGGTCATAGCTGTTTCCTGGCA
GCTCTGGCCCGTGTCTCAAAATCTCTGATGTTACATTGCACAAGATAAAAATATATCATCATGCCTCCTC
TAGACCAGCCAGGACAGAAATGCCTCGACTTCGCTGCTACCCAAGGTTGCCGGGTGACGCACACCGTGGA
AACGGATGAAGGCACGAACCCAGTGGACATAAGCCTGTTCGGTTCGTAAGCTGTAATGCAAGTAGCGTAT
GCGCTCACGCAACTGGTCCAGAACCTTGACCGAACGCAGCGGTGGTAACGGCGCAGTGGCGGTTTTCATG
GCTTGTTATGACTGTTTTTTTGGGGTACAGTCTATGCCTCGGGCATCCAAGCAGCAAGCGCGTTACGCCG
TGGGTCGATGTTTGATGTTATGGAGCAGCAACGATGTTACGCAGCAGGGCAGTCGCCCTAAAACAAAGTT
AAACATTATGAGGGAAGCGGTGATCGCCGAAGTATCGACTCAACTATCAGAGGTAGTTGGCGTCATCGAG
CGCCATCTCGAACCGACGTTGCTGGCCGTACATTTGTACGGCTCCGCAGTGGATGGCGGCCTGAAGCCAC
ACAGTGATATTGATTTGCTGGTTACGGTGACCGTAAGGCTTGATGAAACAACGCGGCGAGCTTTGATCAA
CGACCTTTTGGAAACTTCGGCTTCCCCTGGAGAGAGCGAGATTCTCCGCGCTGTAGAAGTCACCATTGTT
GTGCACGACGACATCATTCCGTGGCGTTATCCAGCTAAGCGCGAACTGCAATTTGGAGAATGGCAGCGCA
ATGACATTCTTGCAGGTATCTTCGAGCCAGCCACGATCGACATTGATCTGGCTATCTTGCTGACAAAAGC
AAGAGAACATAGCGTTGCCTTGGTAGGTCCAGCGGCGGAGGAACTCTTTGATCCGGTTCCTGAACAGGAT
CTATTTGAGGCGCTAAATGAAACCTTAACGCTATGGAACTCGCCGCCCGACTGGGCTGGCGATGAGCGAA
ATGTAGTGCTTACGTTGTCCCGCATTTGGTACAGCGCAGTAACCGGCAAAATCGCGCCGAAGGATGTCGC
TGCCGACTGGGCAATGGAGCGCCTGCCGGCCCAGTATCAGCCCGTCATACTTGAAGCTAGACAGGCTTAT
CTTGGACAAGAAGAAGATCGCTTGGCCTCGCGCGCAGATCAGTTGGAAGAATTTGTCCACTACGTGAAAG
GCGAGATCACCAAGGTAGTCGGCAAATAACCCTCGAGCCACCCATGACCAAAATCCCTTAACGTGAGTTA
CGCGTCGTTCCACTGAGCGTCAGACCCCGTAGAAAAGATCAAAGGATCTTCTTGAGATCCTTTTTTTCTG
CGCGTAATCTGCTGCTTGCAAACAAAAAAACCACCGCTACCAGCGGTGGTTTGTTTGCCGGATCAAGAGC
TACCAACTCTTTTTCCGAAGGTAACTGGCTTCAGCAGAGCGCAGATACCAAATACTGTTCTTCTAGTGTA
GCCGTAGTTAGGCCACCACTTCAAGAACTCTGTAGCACCGCCTACATACCTCGCTCTGCTAATCCTGTTA
CCAGTGGCTGCTGCCAGTGGCGATAAGTCGTGTCTTACCGGGTTGGACTCAAGACGATAGTTACCGGATA
AGGCGCAGCGGTCGGGCTGAACGGGGGGTTCGTGCACACAGCCCAGCTTGGAGCGAACGACCTACACCGA
ACTGAGATACCTACAGCGTGAGCTATGAGAAAGCGCCACGCTTCCCGAAGGGAGAAAGGCGGACAGGTAT
CCGGTAAGCGGCAGGGTCGGAACAGGAGAGCGCACGAGGGAGCTTCCAGGGGGAAACGCCTGGTATCTTT
ATAGTCCTGTCGGGTTTCGCCACCTCTGACTTGAGCGTCGATTTTTGTGATGCTCGTCAGGGGGGCGGAG
CCTATGGAAAAACGCCAGCAACGCGGCCTTTTTACGGTTCCTGGCCTTTTGCTGGCCTTTTGCTCACATG
TTCTTTCCTGCGTTATCCCCTGATTCTGTGGATAACCGTATTACCGCCTTTGAGTGAGCTGATACCGCTC
GCCGCAGCCGAACGACCGAGCGCAGCGAGTCAGTGAGCGAGGAAGCGGAAG
