>Addgene plasmid #23908 | pDONR223-TYK2 | addgene partial sequence | sequence record 29740 | 23908 with M13pUC-fwd
TAATGATTTTATTTTGACTGATAGTGACCTGTTCGTTGCAACAAATTGATGAGCAATGCTTTTTTATAAT
GCCAACTTTGTACAAAAAAGTTGGCACCATGCCTCTGCGCCACTGGGGGATGGCCAGGGGCAGTAAGCCC
GTTGGGGATGGAGCCCAGCCCATGGCTGCCATGGGAGGCCTGAAGGTGCTTCTGCACTGGGCTGGTCCAG
GCGGCGGGGAGCCCTGGGTCACTTTCAGTGAGTCATCGCTGACAGCTGAGGAAGTCTGCATCCACATTGC
ACATAAAGTTGGTATCACTCCTCCTTGCTTCAATCTCTTTGCCCTCTTCGATGCTCAG
